>Addgene plasmid #76215 | NEK2 gRNA (BRDN0001145653) | addgene full sequence | sequence record 185408 | Addgene Assembled Sequence
CCCGGGTGCAAAGATGGATAAAGTTTTAAACAGAGAGGAATCTTTGCAGCTAATGGACCTTCTAGGTCTT
GAAAGGAGTGGGAATTGGCTCCGGTGCCCGTCAGTGGGCAGAGCGCACATCGCCCACAGTCCCCGAGAAG
TTGGGGGGAGGGGTCGGCAATTGATCCGGTGCCTAGAGAAGGTGGCGCGGGGTAAACTGGGAAAGTGATG
TCGTGTACTGGCTCCGCCTTTTTCCCGAGGGTGGGGGAGAACCGTATATAAGTGCAGTAGTCGCCGTGAA
CGTTCTTTTTCGCAACGGGTTTGCCGCCAGAACACAGGTAAGTGCCGTGTGTGGTTCCCGCGGGCCTGGC
CTCTTTACGGGTTATGGCCCTTGCGTGCCTTGAATTACTTCCACCTGGCTGCAGTACGTGATTCTTGATC
CCGAGCTTCGGGTTGGAAGTGGGTGGGAGAGTTCGAGGCCTTGCGCTTAAGGAGCCCCTTCGCCTCGTGC
TTGAGTTGAGGCCTGGCCTGGGCGCTGGGGCCGCCGCGTGCGAATCTGGTGGCACCTTCGCGCCTGTCTC
GCTGCTTTCGATAAGTCTCTAGCCATTTAAAATTTTTGATGACCTGCTGCGACGCTTTTTTTCTGGCAAG
ATAGTCTTGTAAATGCGGGCCAAGATCTGCACACTGGTATTTCGGTTTTTGGGGCCGCGGGCGGCGACGG
GGCCCGTGCGTCCCAGCGCACATGTTCGGCGAGGCGGGGCCTGCGAGCGCGGCCACCGAGAATCGGACGG
GGGTAGTCTCAAGCTGGCCGGCCTGCTCTGGTGCCTGGCCTCGCGCCGCCGTGTATCGCCCCGCCCTGGG
CGGCAAGGCTGGCCCGGTCGGCACCAGTTGCGTGAGCGGAAAGATGGCCGCTTCCCGGCCCTGCTGCAGG
GAGCTCAAAATGGAGGACGCGGCGCTCGGGAGAGCGGGCGGGTGAGTCACCCACACAAAGGAAAAGGGCC
TTTCCGTCCTCAGCCGTCGCTTCATGTGACTCCACGGAGTACCGGGCGCCGTCCAGGCACCTCGATTAGT
TCTCGAGCTTTTGGAGTACGTCGTCTTTAGGTTGGGGGGAGGGGTTTTATGCGATGGAGTTTCCCCACAC
TGAGTGGGTGGAGACTGAAGTTAGGCCAGCTTGGCACTTGATGTAATTCTCCTTGGAATTTGCCCTTTTT
GAGTTTGGATCTTGGTTCATTCTCAAGCCTCAGACAGTGGTTCAAAGTTTTTTTCTTCCATTTCAGGTGT
CGTGACGTACGGCCACCATGACCGAGTACAAGCCCACGGTGCGCCTCGCCACCCGCGACGACGTCCCCAG
GGCCGTACGCACCCTCGCCGCCGCGTTCGCCGACTACCCCGCCACGCGCCACACCGTCGATCCGGACCGC
CACATCGAGCGGGTCACCGAGCTGCAAGAACTCTTCCTCACGCGCGTCGGGCTCGACATCGGCAAGGTGT
GGGTCGCGGACGACGGCGCCGCCGTGGCGGTCTGGACCACGCCGGAGAGCGTCGAAGCGGGGGCGGTGTT
CGCCGAGATCGGCCCGCGCATGGCCGAGTTGAGCGGTTCCCGGCTGGCCGCGCAGCAACAGATGGAAGGC
CTCCTGGCGCCGCACCGGCCCAAGGAGCCCGCGTGGTTCCTGGCCACCGTCGGAGTCTCGCCCGACCACC
AGGGCAAGGGTCTGGGCAGCGCCGTCGTGCTCCCCGGAGTGGAGGCGGCCGAGCGCGCCGGGGTGCCCGC
CTTCCTGGAGACCTCCGCGCCCCGCAACCTCCCCTTCTACGAGCGGCTCGGCTTCACCGTCACCGCCGAC
GTCGAGGTGCCCGAAGGACCGCGCACCTGGTGCATGACCCGCAAGCCCGGTGCCTGAACGCGTTAAGTCG
ACAATCAACCTCTGGATTACAAAATTTGTGAAAGATTGACTGGTATTCTTAACTATGTTGCTCCTTTTAC
GCTATGTGGATACGCTGCTTTAATGCCTTTGTATCATGCTATTGCTTCCCGTATGGCTTTCATTTTCTCC
TCCTTGTATAAATCCTGGTTGCTGTCTCTTTATGAGGAGTTGTGGCCCGTTGTCAGGCAACGTGGCGTGG
TGTGCACTGTGTTTGCTGACGCAACCCCCACTGGTTGGGGCATTGCCACCACCTGTCAGCTCCTTTCCGG
GACTTTCGCTTTCCCCCTCCCTATTGCCACGGCGGAACTCATCGCCGCCTGCCTTGCCCGCTGCTGGACA
GGGGCTCGGCTGTTGGGCACTGACAATTCCGTGGTGTTGTCGGGGAAATCATCGTCCTTTCCTTGGCTGC
TCGCCTGTGTTGCCACCTGGATTCTGCGCGGGACGTCCTTCTGCTACGTCCCTTCGGCCCTCAATCCAGC
GGACCTTCCTTCCCGCGGCCTGCTGCCGGCTCTGCGGCCTCTTCCGCGTCTTCGCCTTCGCCCTCAGACG
AGTCGGATCTCCCTTTGGGCCGCCTCCCCGCGTCGACTTTAAGACCAATGACTTACAAGGCAGCTGTAGA
TCTTAGCCACTTTTTAAAAGAAAAGGGGGGACTGGAAGGGCTAATTCACTCCCAACGAAGACAAGATCTG
CTTTTTGCTTGTACTGGGTCTCTCTGGTTAGACCAGATCTGAGCCTGGGAGCTCTCTGGCTAACTAGGGA
ACCCACTGCTTAAGCCTCAATAAAGCTTGCCTTGAGTGCTTCAAGTAGTGTGTGCCCGTCTGTTGTGTGA
CTCTGGTAACTAGAGATCCCTCAGACCCTTTTAGTCAGTGTGGAAAATCTCTAGCAGTACGTATAGTAGT
TCATGTCATCTTATTATTCAGTATTTATAACTTGCAAAGAAATGAATATCAGAGAGTGAGAGGAACTTGT
TTATTGCAGCTTATAATGGTTACAAATAAAGCAATAGCATCACAAATTTCACAAATAAAGCATTTTTTTC
ACTGCATTCTAGTTGTGGTTTGTCCAAACTCATCAATGTATCTTATCATGTCTGGCTCTAGCTATCCCGC
CCCTAACTCCGCCCATCCCGCCCCTAACTCCGCCCAGTTCCGCCCATTCTCCGCCCCATGGCTGACTAAT
TTTTTTTATTTATGCAGAGGCCGAGGCCGCCTCGGCCTCTGAGCTATTCCAGAAGTAGTGAGGAGGCTTT
TTTGGAGGCCTAGGGACGTACCCAATTCGCCCTATAGTGAGTCGTATTACGCGCGCTCACTGGCCGTCGT
TTTACAACGTCGTGACTGGGAAAACCCTGGCGTTACCCAACTTAATCGCCTTGCAGCACATCCCCCTTTC
GCCAGCTGGCGTAATAGCGAAGAGGCCCGCACCGATCGCCCTTCCCAACAGTTGCGCAGCCTGAATGGCG
AATGGG
[124 nt withheld, positions 3367-3490]
C
[91 nt withheld, positions 3492-3582]
A
[49 nt withheld, positions 3584-3632]
CCTTTGACGTTGGAGTCCACGTTCTTT
[37 nt withheld, positions 3660-3696]
ACCCTATCTCGGTCTATTCTTTTGATTTATAAGGGATTTTGCCGATTTCGGCCTATTGGTTAAAAAATGA
GCTGATTTAACAAAAATTTAACGCGAATTTTAACAAAATATTAACGCTTACAATTTAGGTGGCACTTTTC
GGGGAAATGTGCGCGGAACCCCTATTTGTTTATTTTTCTAAATACATTCAAATATGTATCCGCTCATGAG
ACAATAACCCTGATAAATGCTTCAATAATATTGAAAAAGGAAGAGTATGAGTATTCAACATTTCCGTGTC
GCCCTTATTCCCTTTTTTGCGGCATTTTGCCTTCCTGTTTTTGCTCACCCAGAAACGCTGGTGAAAGTAA
AAGATGCTGAAGATCAGTTGGGTGCACGAGTGGGTTACATCGAACTGGATCTCAACAGCGGTAAGATCCT
TGAGAGTTTTCGCCCCGAAGAACGTTTTCCAATGATGAGCACTTTTAAAGTTCTGCTATGTGGCGCGGTA
TTATCCCGTATTGACGCCGGGCAAGAGCAACTCGGTCGCCGCATACACTATTCTCAGAATGACTTGGTTG
AGTACTCACCAGTCACAGAAAAGCATCTTACGGATGGCATGACAGTAAGAGAATTATGCAGTGCTGCCAT
AACCATGAGTGATAACACTGCGGCCAACTTACTTCTGACAACGATCGGAGGACCGAAGGAGCTAACCGCT
TTTTTGCACAACATGGGGGATCATGTAACTCGCCTTGATCGTTGGGAACCGGAGCTGAATGAAGCCATAC
CAAACGACGAGCGTGACACCACGATGCCTGTAGCAATGGCAACAACGTTGCGCAAACTATTAACTGGCGA
ACTACTTACTCTAGCTTCCCGGCAACAATTAATAGACTGGATGGAGGCGGATAAAGTTGCAGGACCACTT
CTGCGCTCGGCCCTTCCGGCTGGCTGGTTTATTGCTGATAAATCTGGAGCCGGTGAGCGTGGGTCTCGCG
GTATCATTGCAGCACTGGGGCCAGATGGTAAGCCCTCCCGTATCGTAGTTATCTACACGACGGGGAGTCA
GGCAACTATGGATGAACGAAATAGACAGATCGCTGAGATAGGTGCCTCACTGATTAAGCATTGGTAACTG
TCAGACCAAGTTTACTCATATATACTTTAGATTGATTTAAAACTTCATTTTTAATTTAAAAGGATCTAGG
TGAAGATCCTTTTTGATAATCTCATGACCAAAATCCCTTAACGTGAGTTTTCGTTCCACTGAGCGTCAGA
CCCCGTAGAAAAGATCAAAGGATCTTCTTGAGATCCTTTTTTTCTGCGCGTAATCTGCTGCTTGCAAACA
AAAAAACCACCGCTACCAGCGGTGGTTTGTTTGCCGGATCAAGAGCTACCAACTCTTTTTCCGAAGGTAA
CTGGCTTCAGCAGAGCGCAGATACCAAATACTGTTCTTCTAGTGTAGCCGTAGTTAGGCCACCACTTCAA
GAACTCTGTAGCACCGCCTACATACCTCGCTCTGCTAATCCTGTTACCAGTGGCTGCTGCCAGTGGCGAT
AAGTCGTGTCTTACCGGGTTGGACTCAAGACGATAGTTACCGGATAAGGCGCAGCGGTCGGGCTGAACGG
GGGGTTCGTGCACACAGCCCAGCTTGGAGCGAACGACCTACACCGAACTGAGATACCTACAGCGTGAGCT
ATGAGAAAGCGCCACGCTTCCCGAAGGGAGAAAGGCGGACAGGTATCCGGTAAGCGGCAGGGTCGGAACA
GGAGAGCGCACGAGGGAGCTTCCAGGGGGAAACGCCTGGTATCTTTATAGTCCTGTCGGGTTTCGCCACC
TCTGACTTGAGCGTCGATTTTTGTGATGCTCGTCAGGGGGGCGGAGCCTATGGAAAAACGCCAGCAACGC
GGCCTTTTTACGGTTCCTGGCCTTTTGCTGGCCTTTTGCTCACATGTTCTTTCCTGCGTTATCCCCTGAT
TCTGTGGATAACCGTATTACCGCCTTTGAGTGAGCTGATACCGCTCGCCGCAGCCGAACGACCGAGCGCA
GCGAGTCAGTGAGCGAGGAAGCGGAAGAGCGCCCAATACGCAAACCGCCTCTCCCCGCGCGTTGGCCGAT
TCATTAATGCAGCTGGCACGACAGGTTTCCCGACTGGAAAGCGGGCAGTGAGCGCAACGCAATTAATGTG
AGTTAGCTCACTCATTAGGCACCCCAGGCTTTACACTTTATGCTTCCGGCTCGTATGTTGTGTGGAATTG
TGAGCGGATAACAATTTCACACAGGAAACAGCTATGACCATGATTACGCCAAGCGCGCAATTAACCCTCA
CTAAAGGGAACAAAAGCTGGAGCTGCAAGCTTAATGTAGTCTTATGCAATACTCTTGTAGTCTTGCAACA
TGGTAACGATGAGTTAGCAACATGCCTTACAAGGAGAGAAAAAGCACCGTGCATGCCGATTGGTGGAAGT
AAGGTGGTACGATCGTGCCTTATTAGGAAGGCAACAGACGGGTCTGACATGGATTGGACGAACCACTGAA
TTGCCGCATTGCAGAGATATTGTATTTAAGTGCCTAGCTCGATACATAAACGGGTCTCTCTGGTTAGACC
AGATCTGAGCCTGGGAGCTCTCTGGCTAACTAGGGAACCCACTGCTTAAGCCTCAATAAAGCTTGCCTTG
AGTGCTTCAAGTAGTGTGTGCCCGTCTGTTGTGTGACTCTGGTAACTAGAGATCCCTCAGACCCTTTTAG
TCAGTGTGGAAAATCTCTAGCAGTGGCGCCCGAACAGGGACTTGAAAGCGAAAGGGAAACCAGAGGAGCT
CTCTCGACGCAGGACTCGGCTTGCTGAAGCGCGCACGGCAAGAGGCGAGGGGCGGCGACTGGTGAGTACG
CCAAAAATTTTGACTAGCGGAGGCTAGAAGGAGAGAGATGGGTGCGAGAGCGTCAGTATTAAGCGGGGGA
GAATTAGATCGCGATGGGAAAAAATTCGGTTAAGGCCAGGGGGAAAGAAAAAATATAAATTAAAACATAT
AGTATGGGCAAGCAGGGAGCTAGAACGATTCGCAGTTAATCCTGGCCTGTTAGAAACATCAGAAGGCTGT
AGACAAATACTGGGACAGCTACAACCATCCCTTCAGACAGGATCAGAAGAACTTAGATCATTATATAATA
CAGTAGCAACCCTCTATTGTGTGCATCAAAGGATAGAGATAAAAGACACCAAGGAAGCTTTAGACAAGAT
AGAGGAAGAGCAAAACAAAAGTAAGACCACCGCACAGCAAGCGGCCGCTGATCTTCAGACCTGGAGGAGG
AGATATGAGGGACAATTGGAGAAGTGAATTATATAAATATAAAGTAGTAAAAATTGAACCATTAGGAGTA
GCACCCACCAAGGCAAAGAGAAGAGTGGTGCAGAGAGAAAAAAGAGCAGTGGGAATAGGAGCTTTGTTCC
TTGGGTTCTTGGGAGCAGCAGGAAGCACTATGGGCGCAGCGTCAATGACGCTGACGGTACAGGCCAGACA
ATTATTGTCTGGTATAGTGCAGCAGCAGAACAATTTGCTGAGGGCTATTGAGGCGCAACAGCATCTGTTG
CAACTCACAGTCTGGGGCATCAAGCAGCTCCAGGCAAGAATCCTGGCTGTGGAAAGATACCTAAAGGATC
AACAGCTCCTGGGGATTTGGGGTTGCTCTGGAAAACTCATTTGCACCACTGCTGTGCCTTGGAATGCTAG
TTGGAGTAATAAATCTCTGGAACAGATTTGGAATCACACGACCTGGATGGAGTGGGACAGAGAAATTAAC
AATTACACAAGCTTAATACACTCCTTAATTGAAGAATCGCAAAACCAGCAAGAAAAGAATGAACAAGAAT
TATTGGAATTAGATAAATGGGCAAGTTTGTGGAATTGGTTTAACATAACAAATTGGCTGTGGTATATAAA
ATTATTCATAATGATAGTAGGAGGCTTGGTAGGTTTAAGAATAGTTTTTGCTGTACTTTCTATAGTGAAT
AGAGTTAGGCAGGGATATTCACCATTATCGTTTCAGACCCACCTCCCAACCCCGAGGGGACCCAGAGAGG
GCCTATTTCCCATGATTCCTTCATATTTGCATATACGATACAAGGCTGTTAGAGAGATAATTAGAATTAA
TTTGACTGTAAACACAAAGATATTAGTACAAAATACGTGACGTAGAAAGTAATAATTTCTTGGGTAGTTT
GCAGTTTTAAAATTATGTTTTAAAATGGACTATCATATGCTTACCGTAACTTGAAAGTATTTCGATTTCT
TGGCTTTATATATCTTGTGGAAAGGACGAAACACCGACTATGATCGGATTATTGACGTTTTAGAGCTAGA
AATAGCAAGTTAAAATAAGGCTAGTCCGTTATCAACTTGAAAAAGTGGCACCGAGTCGGTGCTTTTTTAA
GCTTGGCGTAACTAGATCTTGAGACAAATGGCAGTATTCATCCACAATTTTAAAAGAAAAGGGGGGATTG
GGGGGTACAGTGCAGGGGAAAGAATAGTAGACATAATAGCAACAGACATACAAACTAAAGAATTACAAAA
ACAAATTACAAAAATTCAAAATTTTCGGGTTTATTACAGGGACAGCAGAGATCCACTTTGGCGCCGGCTC
GAGGGGG
Features (pLannotate 1.2.2; 29 found; start..end, strand, type, name):
     14..80      +  CDS            small t antigen (fragment): SV40 (simian virus 40) small t antigen
    106..317     +  promoter       EF-1α core promoter: core promoter for human elongation factor EF-1α
    318..1256    +  intron         EF-1α intron A: intron upstream of the start codon of human EF-1α
   1278..1877    +  CDS            PuroR (fragment): puromycin N-acetyltransferase; pac from Streptomyces; confers resistance to puromycin
   1893..2481    +  misc_feature   WPRE: woodchuck hepatitis virus posttranscriptional regulatory element
   2532..2551    +  misc_feature   cPPT/CTS (fragment): central polypurine tract and central termination sequence of HIV-1
   2553..2786    +  LTR            3' LTR (ΔU3): self-inactivating 3' long terminal repeat (LTR) from HIV-1
   2864..2985    +  polyA_signal   SV40 poly(A) signal: SV40 polyadenylation signal
   3025..3160    +  rep_origin     SV40 ori: SV40 origin of replication
   3181..3199    -  promoter       T7 promoter: promoter for bacteriophage T7 RNA polymerase
   3207..3362    +  CDS            lacZα (fragment): LacZα fragment of β-galactosidase; lacZ fragment
   3367..3795    +  rep_origin     f1 ori (sequence partly withheld): f1 bacteriophage origin of replication; arrow indicates direction of (+) strand synthesis
   3848..3952    +  promoter       AmpR promoter: bla
   3953..4813    +  CDS            AmpR: β-lactamase; bla; confers resistance to ampicillin, carbenicillin, and related antibiotics
   4984..5572    +  rep_origin     ori: high-copy-number ColE1/pMB1/pBR322/pUC origin of replication
   5755..5847    +  CDS            lacI (fragment): lac repressor; lacI; The lac repressor binds to the lac operator to inhibit transcription in E. coli. This inhibition can be relieved by adding lactose or isopropyl-β-D-thiogalactopyranoside (IPTG).
   5860..5881    +  protein_bind   CAP binding site: CAP binding activates transcription in the presence of cAMP. E. coli catabolite activator protein
   5896..5926    +  promoter       lac promoter: promoter for the E. coli lac operon
   5934..5950    +  protein_bind   lac operator: The lac repressor binds to the lac operator to inhibit transcription in E. coli. This inhibition can be relieved by adding lactose or isopropyl-β-D-thiogalactopyranoside (IPTG). lac repressor encoded by lacI
   5995..6013    +  promoter       T3 promoter: promoter for bacteriophage T3 RNA polymerase
   6041..6267    +  promoter       RSV promoter: Rous sarcoma virus enhancer/promoter
   6268..6448    +  LTR            5' LTR (truncated): truncated 5' long terminal repeat (LTR) from HIV-1
   6495..6620    +  misc_feature   HIV-1 Ψ: packaging signal of human immunodeficiency virus type 1
   6604..6967    +  CDS            HIV-1 gag (fragment): gag protein from human immunodeficiency virus 1; gag
   7113..7346    +  misc_feature   RRE: The Rev response element (RRE) of HIV-1 allows for Rev-dependent mRNA export from the nucleus to the cytoplasm.
   7723..7749    +  CDS            Rev (fragment): human immunodeficiency virus 1 (HIV-1) Rev protein; rev; enhances nuclear export of unspliced and incompletely spliced viral mRNAs
   7753..7993    +  promoter       U6 promoter: RNA polymerase III promoter for human U6 snRNA
   8023..8098    +  misc_RNA       gRNA scaffold: guide RNA scaffold for the Streptococcus pyogenes CRISPR/Cas9 system
   8154..8271    +  misc_feature   cPPT/CTS: central polypurine tract and central termination sequence of HIV-1
