[The description below was written by a language model from this plasmid's Addgene catalogue record and pLannotate feature annotations shown in this document.]
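Description:
NEK2 gRNA (BRDN0001145653) is a third-generation lentiviral single-guide RNA plasmid built on the lentiGuide-Puro backbone and designed to target human NEK2, a gene included in a human kinome gRNA library. It is maintained in E. coli as a high-copy plasmid through a ColE1/pUC-type origin and is selected with ampicillin via the β-lactamase gene. The backbone also carries an f1 origin, an SV40 origin and poly(A) signal, and remnants of lac and phage-promoter cloning sequences that play no role in the payload.

The lentiviral transfer cassette begins with an RSV promoter fused to a truncated HIV-1 5' LTR, which makes genomic RNA production independent of Tat. This is followed by the Ψ packaging signal with a partial gag sequence and the Rev response element for Rev-dependent nuclear export. It ends in a ΔU3 self-inactivating 3' LTR, so the integrated provirus lacks LTR promoter activity. Within this unit, a human U6 RNA polymerase III promoter drives the 20-nucleotide NEK2 spacer joined to the Streptococcus pyogenes Cas9 guide scaffold. A cPPT/CTS element lies downstream of the scaffold to aid nuclear import of the viral genome. A separate EF-1α core promoter with its intron A expresses puromycin N-acetyltransferase for selection of transduced mammalian cells, and a WPRE enhances transcript expression.

The plasmid does not encode Cas9. It is meant to be packaged into lentivirus and delivered to cells that already express Cas9 or are co-transduced with a separate Cas9 vector, in order to disrupt NEK2. According to the depositor, the guide was designed against three NEK2 reference transcripts.
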