Addgene plasmid #76215: NEK2 gRNA (BRDN0001145653)
Purpose: 3rd generation lentiviral gRNA plasmid targeting human NEK2
Depositing lab: John Doench & David Root. Depositing organization: Broad Institute. Publication: Optimized sgRNA design to maximize activity and minimize off-target effects of CRISPR-Cas9. Doench JG, Fusi N, Sullender M, Hegde M, Vaimberg EW, Donovan KF, Smith I, Tothova Z, Wilen C, Orchard R, Virgin HW, Listgarten J, Root DE. Nat Biotechnol. 2016 Jan 18. doi: 10.1038/nbt.3437. PubMed 26780180.
Backbone
  Vector backbone: lentiGuide-Puro
  Backbone manufacturer: Zhang Lab (Addgene plasmid # 52963)
  Vector type: Mammalian Expression, Lentiviral, CRISPR
  Selectable markers: Puromycin
Growth in bacteria
  Bacterial resistance: Ampicillin, 100 μg/mL
  Growth temperature: 37°C
  Growth strain: DH5alpha
  Copy number: High Copy
Gene/Insert
  Gene/Insert name: NEK2 (alt names: NEK2; NM_001204182.1)
  gRNA/shRNA sequence: ACTATGATCGGATTATTGAC
  Species: H. sapiens (human)
  Entrez Gene: NEK2 (a.k.a. HsPK21, NEK2A, NLK1, PPP1R111, RP67)
  Promoter: hU6
  Cloning method: Unknown
  Sequencing primers: 5′ U6-F; 3′ pS2-R
Terms and licenses: Academic/Nonprofit Terms; Industry Terms: Not Available to Industry
Depositor comments: The gRNA was designed to target the following Genbank reference sequence(s): NM_001204182.1,NM_001204183.1,NM_002497.3. Note that this plasmid does NOT contain Cas9. It should be used in conjunction with lentiCas9-Blast (Addgene #52962) or otherwise with cell lines already expressing Cas9. Browse the full kinome gRNA library at http://www.addgene.org/pooled-library/broadgpp-human-kinome/ or visit http://www.broadinstitute.org/rnai/public/ for detailed protocols and information.
How to cite: NEK2 gRNA (BRDN0001145653) was a gift from John Doench & David Root (Addgene plasmid # 76215 ; http://n2t.net/addgene:76215 ; RRID:Addgene_76215)
