>Addgene plasmid #76215 | NEK2 gRNA (BRDN0001145653) | depositor partial sequence | sequence record 143675 | Target Sequence
ACTATGATCGGATTATTGAC
