>Addgene plasmid #76215 | NEK2 gRNA (BRDN0001145653) | addgene partial sequence | sequence record 185407 | hU6-F
AGAAAGTAATAATTTCTTGGGTAGTTTGCAGTTTTAAAATTATGTTTTAAAATGGACTATCATATGCTTA
CCGTAACTTGAAAGTATTTCGATTTCTTGGCTTTATATATCTTGTGGAAAGGACGAAACACCGACTATGA
TCGGATTATTGACGTTTTAGAGCTAGAAATAGCAAGTTAAAATAAGGCTAGTCCGTTATCAACTTGAAAA
AGTGGCACCGAGTCGGTGCTTTTTTAAGCTTGGCGTAACTAGATCTTGAGACAAATGGCAGTATTCATCC
ACAATTTTAAAAGAAAAGGGGGGATTGGGGGGTACAGTGCAGGGGAAAGAATAGTAGACATAATAGCAAC
AGACATACAAACTAAAGAATTACAAAAACAAATTACAAAAATTCAAAATTTTCGGGTTTATTACAGGGAC
AGCAGAGATCCACTTTGGCGCCGGCTCGAGGGGGCCCGGGTGCAAAGATGGATAAAGTTTTAAACAGAGA
GGAATCTTTGCAGCTAATGGACCTTCTAGGTCTTGAAAGGAGTGGGAATTGGCTCCGGTGCCCGTCAGTG
GGCAGAGCGC
